Addgene plasmid #14321: pAG425GAL-EGFP-ccdB
Purpose: (Empty Backbone)
Depositing lab: Susan Lindquist. Depositing organization: Whitehead Institute for Biomedical Research. Publication: A suite of Gateway cloning vectors for high-throughput genetic analysis in Saccharomyces cerevisiae. Alberti S, Gitler AD, Lindquist S. Yeast. 2007 Oct . 24(10):913-9. 10.1002/yea.1502 PubMed 17583893.
Backbone
  Vector backbone: pRS425
  Vector type: Yeast Expression ; Gateway Destination
  Selectable markers: LEU2
Growth in bacteria
  Bacterial resistance: Chloramphenicol and Ampicillin, 25 & 100 μg/mL
  Growth temperature: 37°C
  Growth strain: ccdB Survival
  Growth instructions: DB3.1, ccdB Survival
  Copy number: Unknown
Gene/Insert
  Gene/Insert name: None
  Tag / fusion protein: EGFP (N terminal on backbone)
  Cloning method: Gateway Cloning
  Sequencing primers: 5′ EGFP-C
Terms and licenses: Academic/Nonprofit Terms; Industry Terms: Not Available to Industry
Depositor comments: Type of plasmid: 2-micron. This plasmid contains the Gateway technology from Invitrogen; Invitrogen requires purchasing of Gateway Clonase for carrying out the Gateway recombinational cloning reaction http://www.invitrogen.com Please note that the full plasmid sequence is provided as a reference only, and may not match the exact sequence of the plasmid.
How to cite: pAG425GAL-EGFP-ccdB was a gift from Susan Lindquist (Addgene plasmid # 14321 ; http://n2t.net/addgene:14321 ; RRID:Addgene_14321)
