[The description below was written by a language model from this plasmid's Addgene catalogue record and pLannotate feature annotations shown in this document.]
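Description:
pAG425GAL-EGFP-ccdB is an empty Gateway destination vector for galactose-inducible protein expression in Saccharomyces cerevisiae, built on the pRS425 shuttle backbone. In yeast it is maintained as a multicopy episome through the 2μ origin and selected by leucine prototrophy via the LEU2 marker, which is driven by its own promoter. In E. coli it replicates from a high-copy ColE1/pUC-type origin and carries an ampicillin resistance gene. An f1 origin and remnants of the pBluescript-derived lac/lacZα region with flanking T3 and T7 promoters are also present. The depositor sequence is about 9.95 kb and is noted as a reference that may not match the physical plasmid exactly.

The expression unit consists of the Gal4-regulated GAL1 promoter, an EGFP coding sequence, the Gateway cassette and the CYC1 transcription terminator. The cassette is bounded by attR1 and attR2 and contains a chloramphenicol resistance gene and the ccdB toxin gene. Because CcdB poisons gyrase in ordinary E. coli strains, the unrecombined vector must be propagated in a ccdB-tolerant strain, with chloramphenicol and ampicillin selecting for retention of the cassette. In an LR recombination reaction with an attL-flanked entry clone, the cassette is replaced by the gene of interest, and ccdB provides counter-selection against the parental plasmid in standard hosts. The incoming open reading frame lands downstream of EGFP, producing an N-terminally EGFP-tagged fusion protein. The vector belongs to a suite of yeast Gateway plasmids designed for high-throughput genetic analysis, and suits inducible high-copy expression and fluorescence-based localisation or detection of tagged proteins in yeast.
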