Features (pLannotate 1.2.2; 30 found; start..end, strand, type, name):
     69..1411    +  rep_origin     2μ ori: yeast 2μ plasmid origin of replication
   1438..1542    +  promoter       AmpR promoter: bla
   1543..2403    +  CDS            AmpR: β-lactamase; bla; confers resistance to ampicillin, carbenicillin, and related antibiotics
   2574..3162    +  rep_origin     ori: high-copy-number ColE1/pMB1/pBR322/pUC origin of replication
   3345..3437    +  CDS            lacI (fragment): lac repressor; lacI; The lac repressor binds to the lac operator to inhibit transcription in E. coli. This inhibition can be relieved by adding lactose or isopropyl-β-D-thiogalactopyranoside (IPTG).
   3450..3471    +  protein_bind   CAP binding site: CAP binding activates transcription in the presence of cAMP. E. coli catabolite activator protein
   3486..3516    +  promoter       lac promoter: promoter for the E. coli lac operon
   3524..3540    +  protein_bind   lac operator: The lac repressor binds to the lac operator to inhibit transcription in E. coli. This inhibition can be relieved by adding lactose or isopropyl-β-D-thiogalactopyranoside (IPTG). lac repressor encoded by lacI
   3585..3603    +  promoter       T3 promoter: promoter for bacteriophage T3 RNA polymerase
   3627..4068    +  promoter       GAL1 promoter: S. cerevisiae GAL1; inducible promoter, regulated by Gal4
   4083..4106    +  misc_feature   MCS (fragment): pBluescript multiple cloning site
   4112..4828    +  CDS            EGFP: EGFP is a basic (constitutively fluorescent) green fluorescent protein published in 1996, derived from Aequorea victoria. It is reported to be a rapidly-maturing weak dimer with moderate acid sensitivity.
   4853..4977    +  protein_bind   attR1: mutant version of attR; recombination site for the Gateway® LR reaction LR Clonase™
   5002..5032    +  promoter       lac UV5 promoter: E. coli lac promoter with an "up" mutation
   5056..5085    +  promoter       cat promoter (fragment): promoter of the E. coli cat gene encoding chloramphenicol acetyltransferase
   5086..5745    +  CDS            CmR: chloramphenicol acetyltransferase; cat; confers resistance to chloramphenicol
   5927..6085    +  CDS            ccdA (fragment): CCDA_ECO57 - Also known as H, letA. Experimental evidence at protein level: Swiss-Prot protein existence level 1. Antitoxin component of a type II toxin-antitoxin (TA) system which inhibits the post-segregational killing (PSK) of plasmid-free cells, also referred to as a plasmid addiction system. Binds to and blocks the activity of CcdB; will also remove bound CcdB protein from the CcdB-GyrA complex by forming a CcdA-CcdB complex, a process termed rejuvenation. Functions as a transcriptional corepressor for the ccdAB operon, repression also requires CcdB (By similarity). From Escherichia coli
   6090..6392    +  CDS            ccdB: CCDB_ECOLI - Also known as G, letB, letD. Experimental evidence at protein level: Swiss-Prot protein existence level 1. Toxic component of a type II toxin-antitoxin (TA) system, functioning in plasmid maintainence. Responsible for the post- segregational killing (PSK) of plasmid-free cells, also referred to as a plasmid addiction system. Half-life of over 2 hours. Cell killing by CcdB is accompanied by filamentation, defects in chromosome and plasmid segregation, defects in cell division, formation of anucleate cells, decreased DNA synthesis and plasmid loss. Interferes with the activity of DN
   6436..6560    -  protein_bind   attR2: mutant version of attR; recombination site for the Gateway® LR reaction LR Clonase™
   6567..6814    +  terminator     CYC1 terminator: S. cerevisiae CYC1; transcription terminator for CYC1
   6833..6851    -  promoter       T7 promoter: promoter for bacteriophage T7 RNA polymerase
   6859..7014    +  CDS            lacZα (fragment): LacZα fragment of β-galactosidase; lacZ fragment
   7022..7477    +  rep_origin     f1 ori (sequence partly withheld): f1 bacteriophage origin of replication; arrow indicates direction of (+) strand synthesis
   7478..7530    -  misc_feature   bom (fragment): basis of mobility region from pBR322
   7560..7637    +  CDS            YO192_YEAST (fragment): Experimental evidence at protein level: Swiss-Prot protein existence level 1. From Saccharomyces cerevisiae (strain ATCC 204508 / S288c) (Baker's yeast).
   7777..8181    +  promoter       LEU2 promoter: S. cerevisiae LEU2
   8194..9288    +  CDS            LEU2: 3-isopropylmalate dehydrogenase, required for leucine biosynthesis; S. cerevisiae LEU2; yeast auxotrophic marker
   9650..9751    -  CDS            NFS1 (fragment): NFS1_YEAST - Also known as SPL1 From Saccharomyces cerevisiae (strain ATCC 204508 / S288c) (Baker's yeast).
   9764..9814    -  misc_feature   bom (fragment): basis of mobility region from pBR322
   9916..1       -  CDS            rop (fragment) (across the origin): Rop protein, which maintains plasmids at low copy number; rop
>Addgene plasmid #14321 | pAG425GAL-EGFP-ccdB | depositor full sequence | sequence record 7984 | Author sequence
GACGAAAGGGCCTCGTGATACGCCTATTTTTATAGGTTAATGTCATGATAATAATGGTTTCTTAGTATGA
TCCAATATCAAAGGAAATGATAGCATTGAAGGATGAGACTAATCCAATTGAGGAGTGGCAGCATATAGAA
CAGCTAAAGGGTAGTGCTGAAGGAAGCATACGATACCCCGCATGGAATGGGATAATATCACAGGAGGTAC
TAGACTACCTTTCATCCTACATAAATAGACGCATATAAGTACGCATTTAAGCATAAACACGCACTATGCC
GTTCTTCTCATGTATATATATATACAGGCAACACGCAGATATAGGTGCGACGTGAACAGTGAGCTGTATG
TGCGCAGCTCGCGTTGCATTTTCGGAAGCGCTCGTTTTCGGAAACGCTTTGAAGTTCCTATTCCGAAGTT
CCTATTCTCTAGAAAGTATAGGAACTTCAGAGCGCTTTTGAAAACCAAAAGCGCTCTGAAGACGCACTTT
CAAAAAACCAAAAACGCACCGGACTGTAACGAGCTACTAAAATATTGCGAATACCGCTTCCACAAACATT
GCTCAAAAGTATCTCTTTGCTATATATCTCTGTGCTATATCCCTATATAACCTACCCATCCACCTTTCGC
TCCTTGAACTTGCATCTAAACTCGACCTCTACATTTTTTATGTTTATCTCTAGTATTACTCTTTAGACAA
AAAAATTGTAGTAAGAACTATTCATAGAGTGAATCGAAAACAATACGAAAATGTAAACATTTCCTATACG
TAGTATATAGAGACAAAATAGAAGAAACCGTTCATAATTTTCTGACCAATGAAGAATCATCAACGCTATC
ACTTTCTGTTCACAAAGTATGCGCAATCCACATCGGTATAGAATATAATCGGGGATGCCTTTATCTTGAA
AAAATGCACCCGCAGCTTCGCTAGTAATCAGTAAACGCGGGAAGTGGAGTCAGGCTTTTTTTATGGAAGA
GAAAATAGACACCAAAGTAGCCTTCTTCTAACCTTAACGGACCTACAGTGCAAAAAGTTATCAAGAGACT
GCATTATAGAGCGCACAAAGGAGAAAAAAAGTAATCTAAGATGCTTTGTTAGAAAAATAGCGCTCTCGGG
ATGCATTTTTGTAGAACAAAAAAGAAGTATAGATTCTTTGTTGGTAAAATAGCGCTCTCGCGTTGCATTT
CTGTTCTGTAAAAATGCAGCTCAGATTCTTTGTTTGAAAAATTAGCGCTCTCGCGTTGCATTTTTGTTTT
ACAAAAATGAAGCACAGATTCTTCGTTGGTAAAATAGCGCTTTCGCGTTGCATTTCTGTTCTGTAAAAAT
GCAGCTCAGATTCTTTGTTTGAAAAATTAGCGCTCTCGCGTTGCATTTTTGTTCTACAAAATGAAGCACA
GATGCTTCGTTCAGGTGGCACTTTTCGGGGAAATGTGCGCGGAACCCCTATTTGTTTATTTTTCTAAATA
CATTCAAATATGTATCCGCTCATGAGACAATAACCCTGATAAATGCTTCAATAATATTGAAAAAGGAAGA
GTATGAGTATTCAACATTTCCGTGTCGCCCTTATTCCCTTTTTTGCGGCATTTTGCCTTCCTGTTTTTGC
TCACCCAGAAACGCTGGTGAAAGTAAAAGATGCTGAAGATCAGTTGGGTGCACGAGTGGGTTACATCGAA
CTGGATCTCAACAGCGGTAAGATCCTTGAGAGTTTTCGCCCCGAAGAACGTTTTCCAATGATGAGCACTT
TTAAAGTTCTGCTATGTGGCGCGGTATTATCCCGTATTGACGCCGGGCAAGAGCAACTCGGTCGCCGCAT
ACACTATTCTCAGAATGACTTGGTTGAGTACTCACCAGTCACAGAAAAGCATCTTACGGATGGCATGACA
GTAAGAGAATTATGCAGTGCTGCCATAACCATGAGTGATAACACTGCGGCCAACTTACTTCTGACAACGA
TCGGAGGACCGAAGGAGCTAACCGCTTTTTTGCACAACATGGGGGATCATGTAACTCGCCTTGATCGTTG
GGAACCGGAGCTGAATGAAGCCATACCAAACGACGAGCGTGACACCACGATGCCTGTAGCAATGGCAACA
ACGTTGCGCAAACTATTAACTGGCGAACTACTTACTCTAGCTTCCCGGCAACAATTAATAGACTGGATGG
AGGCGGATAAAGTTGCAGGACCACTTCTGCGCTCGGCCCTTCCGGCTGGCTGGTTTATTGCTGATAAATC
TGGAGCCGGTGAGCGTGGGTCTCGCGGTATCATTGCAGCACTGGGGCCAGATGGTAAGCCCTCCCGTATC
GTAGTTATCTACACGACGGGGAGTCAGGCAACTATGGATGAACGAAATAGACAGATCGCTGAGATAGGTG
CCTCACTGATTAAGCATTGGTAACTGTCAGACCAAGTTTACTCATATATACTTTAGATTGATTTAAAACT
TCATTTTTAATTTAAAAGGATCTAGGTGAAGATCCTTTTTGATAATCTCATGACCAAAATCCCTTAACGT
GAGTTTTCGTTCCACTGAGCGTCAGACCCCGTAGAAAAGATCAAAGGATCTTCTTGAGATCCTTTTTTTC
TGCGCGTAATCTGCTGCTTGCAAACAAAAAAACCACCGCTACCAGCGGTGGTTTGTTTGCCGGATCAAGA
GCTACCAACTCTTTTTCCGAAGGTAACTGGCTTCAGCAGAGCGCAGATACCAAATACTGTCCTTCTAGTG
TAGCCGTAGTTAGGCCACCACTTCAAGAACTCTGTAGCACCGCCTACATACCTCGCTCTGCTAATCCTGT
TACCAGTGGCTGCTGCCAGTGGCGATAAGTCGTGTCTTACCGGGTTGGACTCAAGACGATAGTTACCGGA
TAAGGCGCAGCGGTCGGGCTGAACGGGGGGTTCGTGCACACAGCCCAGCTTGGAGCGAACGACCTACACC
GAACTGAGATACCTACAGCGTGAGCTATGAGAAAGCGCCACGCTTCCCGAAGGGAGAAAGGCGGACAGGT
ATCCGGTAAGCGGCAGGGTCGGAACAGGAGAGCGCACGAGGGAGCTTCCAGGGGGAAACGCCTGGTATCT
TTATAGTCCTGTCGGGTTTCGCCACCTCTGACTTGAGCGTCGATTTTTGTGATGCTCGTCAGGGGGGCGG
AGCCTATGGAAAAACGCCAGCAACGCGGCCTTTTTACGGTTCCTGGCCTTTTGCTGGCCTTTTGCTCACA
TGTTCTTTCCTGCGTTATCCCCTGATTCTGTGGATAACCGTATTACCGCCTTTGAGTGAGCTGATACCGC
TCGCCGCAGCCGAACGACCGAGCGCAGCGAGTCAGTGAGCGAGGAAGCGGAAGAGCGCCCAATACGCAAA
CCGCCTCTCCCCGCGCGTTGGCCGATTCATTAATGCAGCTGGCACGACAGGTTTCCCGACTGGAAAGCGG
GCAGTGAGCGCAACGCAATTAATGTGAGTTACCTCACTCATTAGGCACCCCAGGCTTTACACTTTATGCT
TCCGGCTCCTATGTTGTGTGGAATTGTGAGCGGATAACAATTTCACACAGGAAACAGCTATGACCATGAT
TACGCCAAGCGCGCAATTAACCCTCACTAAAGGGAACAAAAGCTGGAGCTCTAGTACGGATTAGAAGCCG
CCGAGCGGGCGACAGCCCTCCGACGGAAGACTCTCCTCCGTGCGTCCTCGTCTTCACCGGTCGCGTTCCT
GAAACGCAGATGTGCCTCGCGCCGCACTGCTCCGAACAATAAAGATTCTACAATACTAGCTTTTATGGTT
ATGAAGAGGAAAAATTGGCAGTAACCTGGCCCCACAAACCTTCAAATTAACGAATCAAATTAACAACCAT
AGGATGATAATGCGATTAGTTTTTTAGCCTTATTTCTGGGGTAATTAATCAGCGAAGCGATGATTTTTGA
TCTATTAACAGATATATAAATGGAAAAGCTGCATAACCACTTTAACTAATACTTTCAACATTTTCAGTTT
GTATTACTTCTTATTCAAATGTCATAAAAGTATCAACAAAAAATTGTTAATATACCTCTATACTTTAACG
TCAAGGAGAAAAAACCCCGGATTCTAGAACTAGTGGATCCCCCGGGACAAAATGGTGAGCAAGGGCGAGG
AGCTGTTCACCGGGGTGGTGCCCATCCTGGTCGAGCTGGACGGCGACGTAAACGGCCACAAGTTCAGCGT
GTCCGGCGAGGGCGAGGGCGATGCCACCTACGGCAAGCTGACCCTGAAGTTCATCTGCACCACCGGCAAG
CTGCCCGTGCCCTGGCCCACCCTCGTGACCACCCTGACCTACGGCGTGCAGTGCTTCAGCCGCTACCCCG
ACCACATGAAGCAGCACGACTTCTTCAAGTCCGCCATGCCCGAAGGCTACGTCCAGGAGCGCACCATCTT
CTTCAAGGACGACGGCAACTACAAGACCCGCGCCGAGGTGAAGTTCGAGGGCGACACCCTGGTGAACCGC
ATCGAGCTGAAGGGCATCGACTTCAAGGAGGACGGCAACATCCTGGGGCACAAGCTGGAGTACAACTACA
ACAGCCACAACGTCTATATCATGGCCGACAAGCAGAAGAACGGCATCAAGGTGAACTTCAAGATCCGCCA
CAACATCGAGGACGGCAGCGTGCAGCTCGCCGACCACTACCAGCAGAACACCCCCATCGGCGACGGCCCC
GTGCTGCTGCCCGACAACCACTACCTGAGCACCCAGTCCGCCCTGAGCAAAGACCCCAACGAGAAGCGCG
ATCACATGGTCCTGCTGGAGTTCGTGACCGCCGCCGGGATCACTCTCGGCATGGACGAGCTGTACAAGGG
TGGACCAGGTGGTGGACATCAAACAAGTTTGTACAAAAAAGCTGAACGAGAAACGTAAAATGATATAAAT
ATCAATATATTAAATTAGATTTTGCATAAAAAACAGACTACATAATACTGTAAAACACAACATATCCAGT
CACTATGGCGGCCGCATTAGGCACCCCAGGCTTTACACTTTATGCTTCCGGCTCGTATAATGTGTGGATT
TTGAGTTAGGATCCGTCGAGATTTTCAGGAGCTAAGGAAGCTAAAATGGAGAAAAAAATCACTGGATATA
CCACCGTTGATATATCCCAATGGCATCGTAAAGAACATTTTGAGGCATTTCAGTCAGTTGCTCAATGTAC
CTATAACCAGACCGTTCAGCTGGATATTACGGCCTTTTTAAAGACCGTAAAGAAAAATAAGCACAAGTTT
TATCCGGCCTTTATTCACATTCTTGCCCGCCTGATGAATGCTCATCCGGAATTCCGTATGGCAATGAAAG
ACGGTGAGCTGGTGATATGGGATAGTGTTCACCCTTGTTACACCGTTTTCCATGAGCAAACTGAAACGTT
TTCATCGCTCTGGAGTGAATACCACGACGATTTCCGGCAGTTTCTACACATATATTCGCAAGATGTGGCG
TGTTACGGTGAAAACCTGGCCTATTTCCCTAAAGGGTTTATTGAGAATATGTTTTTCGTCTCAGCCAATC
CCTGGGTGAGTTTCACCAGTTTTGATTTAAACGTGGCCAATATGGACAACTTCTTCGCCCCCGTTTTCAC
CATGGGCAAATATTATACGCAAGGCGACAAGGTGCTGATGCCGCTGGCGATTCAGGTTCATCATGCCGTC
TGTGATGGCTTCCATGTCGGCAGAATGCTTAATGAATTACAACAGTACTGCGATGAGTGGCAGGGCGGGG
CGTAAACGCCGCGTGGATCCGGCTTACTAAAAGCCAGATAACAGTATGCGTATTTGCGCGCTGATTTTTG
CGGTATAAGAATATATACTGATATGTATACCCGAAGTATGTCAAAAAGAGGTATGCTATGAAGCAGCGTA
TTACAGTGACAGTTGACAGCGACAGCTATCAGTTGCTCAAGGCATATATGATGTCAATATCTCCGGTCTG
GTAAGCACAACCATGCAGAATGAAGCCCGTCGTCTGCGTGCCGAACGCTGGAAAGCGGAAAATCAGGAAG
GGATGGCTGAGGTCGCCCGGTTTATTGAAATGAACGGCTCTTTTGCTGACGAGAACAGGGGCTGGTGAAA
TGCAGTTTAAGGTTTACACCTATAAAAGAGAGAGCCGTTATCGTCTGTTTGTGGATGTACAGAGTGATAT
TATTGACACGCCCGGGCGACGGATGGTGATCCCCCTGGCCAGTGCACGTCTGCTGTCAGATAAAGTCTCC
CGTGAACTTTACCCGGTGGTGCATATCGGGGATGAAAGCTGGCGCATGATGACCACCGATATGGCCAGTG
TGCCGGTCTCCGTTATCGGGGAAGAAGTGGCTGATCTCAGCCACCGCGAAAATGACATCAAAAACGCCAT
TAACCTGATGTTCTGGGGAATATAAATGTCAGGCTCCCTTATACACAGCCAGTCTGCAGGTCGACCATAG
TGACTGGATATGTTGTGTTTTACAGTATTATGTAGTCTGTTTTTTATGCAAAATCTAATTTAATATATTG
ATATTTATATCATTTTACGTTTCTCGTTCAGCTTTCTTGTACAAAGTGGTTCGATGTCATGTAATTAGTT
ATGTCACGCTTACATTCACGCCCTCCCCCCACATCCGCTCTAACCGAAAAGGAAGGAGTTAGACAACCTG
AAGTCTAGGTCCCTATTTATTTTTTTATAGTTATGTTAGTATTAAGAACGTTATTTATATTTCAAATTTT
TCTTTTTTTTCTGTACAGACGCGTGTACGCATGTAACATTATACTGAAAACCTTGCTTGAGAAGGTTTTG
GGACGCTCGAAGGCTTTAATTTGCGGCCGGTACCCAATTCGCCCTATAGTGAGTCGTATTACGCGCGCTC
ACTGGCCGTCGTTTTACAACGTCGTGACTGGGAAAACCCTGGCGTTACCCAACTTAATCGCCTTGCAGCA
CATCCCCCTTTCGCCAGCTGGCGTAATAGCGAAGAGGCCCGCACCGATCGCCCTTCCCAACAGTTGCGCA
GCCTGAATGGCGAATGGCGCG
[124 nt withheld, positions 7022-7145]
C
[91 nt withheld, positions 7147-7237]
A
[49 nt withheld, positions 7239-7287]
CCTTTGACGTTGGAGTCCACGTTCTTT
[37 nt withheld, positions 7315-7351]
ACCCTATCTCGGTCTATTCTTTTGATTTATAAGGGATTTTGCCGATTTCGGCCTATTGGTTAAAAAATGA
GCTGATTTAACAAAAATTTAACGCGAATTTTAACAAAATATTAACGTTTACAATTTCCTGATGCGGTATT
TTCTCCTTACGCATCTGTGCGGTATTTCACACCGCATATCGACGGTCGAGGAGAACTTCTAGTATATCCA
CATACCTAATATTATTGCCTTATTAAAAATGGAATCCCAACAATTACATCAAAATCCACATTCTCTTCAA
AATCAATTGTCCTGTACTTCCTTGTTCATGTGTGTTCAAAAACGTTATATTTATAGGATAATTATACTCT
ATTTCTCAACAAGTAATTGGTTGTTTGGCCGAGCGGTCTAAGGCGCCTGATTCAAGAAATATCTTGACCG
CAGTTAACTGTGGGAATACTCAGGTATCGTAAGATGCAAGAGTTCGAATCTCTTAGCAACCATTATTTTT
TTCCTCAACATAACGAGAACACACAGGGGCGCTATCGCACAGAATCAAATTCGATGACTGGAAATTTTTT
GTTAATTTCAGAGGTCGCCTGACGCATATACCTTTTTCAACTGAAAAATTGGGAGAAAAAGGAAAGGTGA
GAGGCCGGAACCGGCTTTTCATATAGAATAGAGAAGCGTTCATGACTAAATGCTTGCATCACAATACTTG
AAGTTGACAATATTATTTAAGGACCTATTGTTTTTTCCAATAGGTGGTTAGCAATCGTCTTACTTTCTAA
CTTTTCTTACCTTTTACATTTCAGCAATATATATATATATTTCAAGGATATACCATTCTAATGTCTGCCC
CTATGTCTGCCCCTAAGAAGATCGTCGTTTTGCCAGGTGACCACGTTGGTCAAGAAATCACAGCCGAAGC
CATTAAGGTTCTTAAAGCTATTTCTGATGTTCGTTCCAATGTCAAGTTCGATTTCGAAAATCATTTAATT
GGTGGTGCTGCTATCGATGCTACAGGTGTCCCACTTCCAGATGAGGCGCTGGAAGCCTCCAAGAAGGTTG
ATGCCGTTTTGTTAGGTGCTGTGGCTGGTCCTAAATGGGGTACCGGTAGTGTTAGACCTGAACAAGGTTT
ACTAAAAATCCGTAAAGAACTTCAATTGTACGCCAACTTAAGACCATGTAACTTTGCATCCGACTCTCTT
TTAGACTTATCTCCAATCAAGCCACAATTTGCTAAAGGTACTGACTTCGTTGTTGTCAGAGAATTAGTGG
GAGGTATTTACTTTGGTAAGAGAAAGGAAGACGATGGTGATGGTGTCGCTTGGGATAGTGAACAATACAC
CGTTCCAGAAGTGCAAAGAATCACAAGAATGGCCGCTTTCATGGCCCTACAACATGAGCCACCATTGCCT
ATTTGGTCCTTGGATAAAGCTAATCTTTTGGCCTCTTCAAGATTATGGAGAAAAACTGTGGAGGAAACCA
TCAAGAACGAATTCCCTACATTGAAGGTTCAACATCAATTGATTGATTCTGCCGCCATGATCCTAGTTAA
GAACCCAACCCACCTAAATGGTATTATAATCACCAGCAACATGTTTGGTGATATCATCTCCGATGAAGCC
TCCGTTATCCCAGGTTCCTTGGGTTTGTTGCCATCTGCGTCCTTGGCCTCTTTGCCAGACAAGAACACCG
CATTTGGTTTGTACGAACCATGCCACGGTTCTGCTCCAGATTTGCCAAAGAATAAGGTTGACCCTATCGC
CACTATCTTGTCTGCTGCAATGATGTTGAAATTGTCATTGAACTTGCCTGAAGAAGGTAAGGCCATTGAA
GATGCAGTTAAAAAGGTTTTGGATGCAGGTATCAGAACTGGTGATTTAGGTGGTTCCAACAGTACCACCG
AAGTCGGTGATGCTGTCGCCGAAGAAGTTAAGAAAATCCTTGCTTAAAAAGATTCTCTTTTTTTATGATA
TTTGTACATAAACTTTATAAATGAAATTCATAATAGAAACGACACGAAATTACAAAATGGAATATGTTCA
TAGGGTAGACGAAACTATATACGCAATCTACATACATTTATCAAGAAGGAGAAAAAGGAGGATAGTAAAG
GAATACAGGTAAGCAAATTGATACTAATGGCTCAACGTGATAAGGAAAAAGAATTGCACTTTAACATTAA
TATTGACAAGGAGGAGGGCACCACACAAAAAGTTAGGTGTAACAGAAAATCATGAAACTACGATTCCTAA
TTTGATATTGGAGGATTTTCTCTAAAAAAAAAAAAATACAACAAATAAAAAACACTCAATGACCTGACCA
TTTGATGGAGTTTAAGTCAATACCTTCTTGAAGCATTTCCCATAATGGTGAAAGTTCCCTCAAGAATTTT
ACTCTGTCAGAAACGGCCTTACGACGTAGTCGATATGGTGCACTCTCAGTACAATCTGCTCTGATGCCGC
ATAGTTAAGCCAGCCCCGACACCCGCCAACACCCGCTGACGCGCCCTGACGGGCTTGTCTGCTCCCGGCA
TCCGCTTACAGACAAGCTGTGACCGTCTCCGGGAGCTGCATGTGTCAGAGGTTTTCACCGTCATCACCGA
AACGCGCGA
