>Addgene plasmid #14321 | pAG425GAL-EGFP-ccdB | addgene partial sequence | sequence record 128607 | pGEX3 5'-CCGGGAGCTGCATGTGTCAGAGG-3'
AAGGAAATGATAGCATTGAAGGATGAGACTAATCCAATTGAGGAGTGGCAGCATATAGAACAGCTAAAGG
GTAGTGCTGAAGGAAGCATACGATACCCCGCATGGAATGGGATAATATCACAGGAGGTACTAGACTACCT
TTCATCCTACATAAATAGACGCATATAAGTACGCATTTAAGCATAAACACGCACTATGCCGTTCTTCTCA
TGTATATATATATACAGGCAACACGCAGATATAGGTGCGACGTGAACAGTGAGCTGTATGTGCGCAGCTC
GCGTTGCATTTTCGGAAGCGCTCGTTTTCGGAAACGCTTTGAAGTTCCTATTCCGAAGTTCCTATTCTCT
AGAAAGTATAGGAACTTCAGAGCGCTTTTGAAAACCAAAAGCGCTCTGAAGACGCACTTTCAAAAAACCA
AAAACGCACCGGACTGTAACGAGCTACTAAAATATTGCGAATACCGCTTCCACAAACATTGCTCAAAAGT
ATCTCTTTGCTATATATCTCTGTGCTATATCCCTATATAACCTACCCATCCACCTTTCGCTCCTTGAACT
TGCATCTAAACTCGACCTCTACATTTTTTATGTTTATCTCTAGTATTACTCTTTAGACAAAAAAATTGTA
GTAAGAACTATTCATAGAGTGAATCGAAAACAATACGAAAATGTAAACATTTCCTATACGTAGTATATAG
AGACAAAATAGAAGAAACCGTTCATAATTTTCTGACCAATGAAGAATCATCAACGCTATCACTTTCTGTT
CACAAAGTATGCGCAATCCACATCGGTATAGAATATAATCGGGGATGCCTTTATCTTGAAAAAATGCACC
CGCAGCTTCGCTAGTAATCAGTAAACGCGGGAAGTGGAGTCAGGCTTTTTTTATGGAAGAGAAAATAGAC
ACCAAAGTAGCCTTCTTCTAACCTTAACGGACCTACAGTGCAAAAAGTTATCAAGAGACTGCATTATAGA
GCGCACAAAGGAGAAAAAAAGTAATCT
