>Addgene plasmid #14321 | pAG425GAL-EGFP-ccdB | addgene partial sequence | sequence record 128609 | pRS-marker 5'-cggcatcagagcagattgta-3'
TAGTTTCGTCTACCCTATGAACATATTCCATTTTGTAATTTCGTGTCGTTTCTATTATGAATTTCATTTA
TAAAGTTTATGTACAAATATCATAAAAAAAGAGAATCTTTTTAAGCAAGGATTTTCTTAACTTCTTCGGC
GACAGCATCACCGACTTCGGTGGTACTGTTGGAACCACCTAAATCACCAGTTCTGATACCTGCATCCAAA
ACCTTTTTAACTGCATCTTCAATGGCCTTACCTTCTTCAGGCAAGTTCAATGACAATTTCAACATCATTG
CAGCAGACAAGATAGTGGCGATAGGGTTGACCTTATTCTTTGGCAAATCTGGAGCAGAACCGTGGCATGG
TTCGTACAAACCAAATGCGGTGTTCTTGTCTGGCAAAGAGGCCAAGGACGCAGATGGCAACAAACCCAAG
GAACCTGGGATAACGGAGGCTTCATCGGAGATGATATCACCAAACATGTTGCTGGTGATTATAATACCAT
TTAGGTGGGTTGGGTTCTTAACTAGGATCATGGCGGCAGAATCAATCAATTGATGTTGAACCTTCAATGT
AGGGAATTCGTTCTTGATGGTTTCCTCCACAGTTTTTCTCCATAATCTTGAAGAGGCCAAAACATTAGCT
TTATCCAAGGACCAAATAGGCAATGGTGGCTCATGTTGTAGGGCCATGAAAGCGGCCATTCTTGTGATTC
TTTGCACTTCTGGAACGGTGTATTGTTCA
