>Addgene plasmid #14321 | pAG425GAL-EGFP-ccdB | addgene partial sequence | sequence record 128612 | EXFP-R 5'-GTCTTGTAGTTGCCGTCGTC-3'
TAGCCTTCGGGCATGGCGGACTTGAAGAAGTCGTGCTGCTTCATGTGGTCGGGGTAGCGGCTGAAGCACT
GCACGCCGTAGGTCAGGGTGGTCACGAGGGTGGGCCAGGGCACGGGCAGCTTGCCGGTGGTGCAGATGAA
CTTCAGGGTCAGCTTGCCGTAGGTGGCATCGCCCTCGCCCTCGCCGGACACGCTGAACTTGTGGCCGTTT
ACGTCGCCGTCCAGCTCGACCAGGATGGGCACCACCCCGGTGAACAGCTCCTCGCCCTTGCTCACCATTT
TGTCCCGGGGGATCCACTAGTTCTAGAATCCGGGGTTTTTTCTCCTTGACGTTAAAGTATAGAGGTATAT
TAACAATTTTTTGTTGATACTTTTATTACATTTGAATAAGAAGTAATACAAACCGAAAATGTTGAAAGTA
TTAGTTAAAGTGGTTATGCAGTTTTTGCATTTATATATCTGTTAATAGATCAAAAATCATCGCTTCGCTG
ATTAATTACCCCAGAAATAAGGCTAAAAAACTAATCGCATTATCATCCTATGGTTGTTAATTTGATTCGT
TCATTTGAAGGTTTGTGGGGCCAGGTTACTGCCAATTTTTCCTCTTCATAACCATAAAAGCTAGTATTGT
AGAATCTTTATTGTTCGGAGCAGTGCGGCGCGAGGCACATCTGCGTTTCAGGAACGCGACCGGTGAAGAC
GAGGACGCACGGAGGAGAGTCTTCCTTCGGAGGGCTGTCACCCGCTCGGCGGCTTCTAATCCGTACTAGA
GCTCCAGCTTTTGTTCCCTTTAGTGAGGGTTAATTGCGCGCTTGGCGTAATCATGGTCATAGCTGTTTCC
TGTGTGAAATTGTTATCCGCTCACAATTCCACACAACATACGAGCCGGAAGCATAAAGTGTAAAGCCTGG
GGTGCCTAATGAGTGAGCTAACTCACATTAATTGCGTTGCGCTCACTGCCCGCTTTCCAGTCGGGAAACC
TGTCGTGCCAGCTGCATTAATGAATCGGCCAACGCGCGGGG
